Addgene plasmid #53042: pHL1914
Purpose: PconNoHindM2:hfqlead::gfp, PconNoHind:RBS(st3):tetR
Depositing lab: Han Lim. Depositing organization: University of California, Berkeley.
Backbone
  Vector backbone: unknown
  Backbone manufacturer: Lim lab
  Vector type: Bacterial Expression, Synthetic Biology
Growth in bacteria
  Bacterial resistance: Ampicillin, 100 μg/mL
  Growth temperature: 37°C
  Growth strain: DH5alpha
  Copy number: Unknown
Gene/Insert 1
  Gene/Insert name: GFP
  Species: E.coli
  Promoter: PconNoHindM2
  Tag / fusion protein: hfqlead (N terminal on insert)
  Cloning method: Unknown
  Sequencing primers: 5′ unknown; 3′ GFP-R
Gene/Insert 2
  Gene/Insert name: tetR
  Species: E. coli
  Promoter: pLlacO-1
  Tag / fusion protein: RBS(st3) (N terminal on insert)
  Cloning method: Unknown
  Sequencing primers: 5′ unknown
Terms and licenses: Academic/Nonprofit Terms; Industry Terms: Not Available to Industry
How to cite: pHL1914 was a gift from Han Lim (Addgene plasmid # 53042 ; http://n2t.net/addgene:53042 ; RRID:Addgene_53042)
