[The description below was written by a language model from this plasmid's Addgene catalogue record.]
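Description:
pHL1914 is a bacterial expression plasmid built for synthetic biology work in Escherichia coli. Its backbone is recorded only as an in-house, otherwise unknown vector, so the origin of replication and copy number are not stated. It is selected with ampicillin. No feature table accompanies the entry, so the layout and orientation of the parts can only be inferred from the catalogue fields.

The plasmid carries two expression cassettes. In the first, GFP is expressed from a promoter named PconNoHindM2, with an "hfqlead" element fused at the N-terminal side of the reporter. The "::" notation suggests that a leader region from the hfq gene is joined to gfp, so that fluorescence would report expression through that leader. The record does not define the exact extent of the leader or the type of fusion. The second cassette expresses the Tet repressor, TetR, preceded by a defined ribosome binding site variant called RBS(st3), which presumably sets its translation level.

The record is inconsistent about the tetR promoter. The purpose line gives PconNoHind, which by its name is probably a constitutive promoter related to the one driving gfp, whereas the insert field lists pLlacO-1, a LacI-repressible, IPTG-inducible synthetic promoter. This cannot be resolved from the information given.

The pairing of a leader–GFP reporter with a TetR source suggests use in gene regulation or circuit characterisation, perhaps with TetR controlling a tet-regulated component located elsewhere, such as on a partner plasmid or in the host chromosome. The record does not state the specific application.
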