>Addgene plasmid #53042 | pHL1914 | addgene partial sequence | sequence record 83844 | GFP-R 5'-CCATCTAATTCAACAAGAATTGGGACAAC-3'
TCTTCTCCTTTACGCATGCGTTCCCGACGCAGTGCGTTCAGGAACGGATCTTGTAAAGATTGCCCCTTAG
CCATTCTCTCTTTTCCTTATATGCTTATTTGTACTTTGAACCTTTCGATTCTGAAAAAATTGCGCACGAT
ACGTCGACCTGTGTGGAATCCATCATAACCGCCAAGCATAAAAATGTAAACAACGACGGTGCTCGAGACG
TCAGGTGGCACTTTTCGGGGAAATGTGCGCGGAACCCCTATTTGTTTATTTTTCTAAATACATTCAAATA
TGTATCCGCTCATGAGACAATAACCCTGATAAATGCTTCAATAATATTGAAAAAGGAAGAGTATGAGTAT
TCAACATTTCCGTGTCGCCCTTATTCCCTTTTTTGCGGCATTTTGCCTTCCTGTTTTTGCTCACCCAGAA
ACGCTGGTGAAAGTAAAAGATGCTGAAGATCAGTTGGGTGCACGAGTGGGTTACATCGAACTGGATCTCA
ACAGCGGTAAGATCCTTGAGAGTTTTCGCCCCGAAGAACGTTTTCCAATGATGAGCACTTTTAAAGTTCT
GCTATGTGGCGCGGTATTATCCCGTATTGACGCCGGGCAAGAGCAACTCGGTCGCCGCATACACTATTCT
CAGAATGACTTGGTTGAGTACTCACCAGTCACAGAAAAGCATCTTACGGATGGCATGACAGTAAGAGAAT
TATGCAGTGCTGCCATAACCATGAGTGATAACACTGCGGCCAACTTACTTCTGACAACGATCGGAGGACC
GAAGGAGCTAACCGCTTTTTTGCACAACATGGGGGATCATGTAACTCGC
