>Addgene plasmid #53042 | pHL1914 | addgene partial sequence | sequence record 83978 | GFP-F 5'-GGTCCTTCTTGAGTTTGTAAC-3'
ATGAGCTCTACAATAAAAGCTAGCTTGGCTGTTTTGGCGGATGAGAGAAGATTTTCAGCCTGATACAGAT
TAAATCAGAACGCAGAAGCGGTCTGATAAAACAGAATTTGCCTGGCGGCAGTAGCGCGGTGGTCCCACCT
GACCCCATGCCGAACTCAGAAGTGAAACGCCGTAGCGCCGATGGTAGTGTGGGGTCTCCCCATGCGAGAG
TAGGGAACTGCCAGGCATCAAATAAAACGAAAGGCTCAGTCGAAAGACTGGGCCTTTCGTTTTATCTGTT
GTTTGTCGGTGAACGCTCTCCTGAGTAGGACAAATCCGCCGGGAGCGGATTTGAACGTTGCGAAGCAACG
GCCCGGAGGGTGGCGGGCAGGACGCCCGCCATAAACTGCCAGGCATCAAATTAAGCAGAAGGCCATCCTG
ACGGATGGCCTTTTTGCGTTTCTACAAACTCTTTTGTTTATTTTTCTAAATACATTCAAATATGTATCCG
CTCAGGATCCTCGAGCACCGTCGTTGTTGACATTTTTATGCTTGGCGGTTATAATGGATTCCACACACCC
GGGTAAGGAGGAAAATGTCTAGATTAGATAAAAGTAAAGTGATTAACAGCGCATTAGAGCTGCTTAATGA
GGTCGGAATCGAAGGTTTAACAACCCGGAAACTCGCCCAGAAGCTAGGTGTAGAGCAGCCTACATT
